Addgene plasmid #46601: AB.pCCL.sin.cPPT.U6.miR-223-Decoy.hPGK.GFP.WPRE
Depositing lab: Brian Brown. Depositing organization: Icahn School of Medicine at Mount Sinai. Publication: High-throughput assessment of microRNA activity and function using microRNA sensor and decoy libraries. Mullokandov G, Baccarini A, Ruzo A, Jayaprakash AD, Tung N, Israelow B, Evans MJ, Sachidanandam R, Brown BD. Nat Methods. 2012 Jul 1;9(8):840-6. doi: 10.1038/nmeth.2078. PubMed 22751203.
Backbone
  Vector backbone: AB.pCCLsin.PPT.U6.hPGK.GFP.wpre
  Backbone size w/o insert (bp): 8233
  Vector type: Lentiviral
  Selectable markers: eGFP
Growth in bacteria
  Bacterial resistance: Ampicillin, 100 μg/mL
  Growth temperature: 37°C
  Growth strain: Stbl3
  Copy number: High Copy
Gene/Insert
  Gene/Insert name: miR-223 Decoy (alt name: 8249)
  Species: H. sapiens (human), M. musculus (mouse)
  Insert size (bp): 81
  Entrez Gene: MIR223 (a.k.a. MIRN223, miRNA223, mir-223); Mir223 (a.k.a. Mirn223, miR-223, mmu-mir-223)
  Promoter: hU6
  Cloning method: Restriction Enzyme; 5′ cloning site BsmBI (destroyed during cloning); 3′ cloning site BsmBI (destroyed during cloning)
  Sequencing primers: 5′ CATAATAGCAACAGACATAC; 3′ pBluescriptSK_primer
Terms and licenses: Academic/Nonprofit Terms; Industry Terms: Not Available to Industry
Depositor comments: Depositor Website: http://www.mountsinai.org/profiles/brian-d-brown/ Please cite Mullokandov, Baccarini, Ruzo et al. Nature Methods 2013.
How to cite: AB.pCCL.sin.cPPT.U6.miR-223-Decoy.hPGK.GFP.WPRE was a gift from Brian Brown (Addgene plasmid # 46601 ; http://n2t.net/addgene:46601 ; RRID:Addgene_46601)
