[The description below was written by a language model from this plasmid's Addgene catalogue record and pLannotate feature annotations shown in this document.]
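Description:
AB.pCCL.sin.cPPT.U6.miR-223-Decoy.hPGK.GFP.WPRE is a self-inactivating HIV-1-based lentiviral transfer vector built on the pCCL backbone and designed to inhibit microRNA miR-223 in transduced human or mouse cells. In bacteria it is maintained through a high-copy ColE1/pUC-type origin with ampicillin resistance (β-lactamase). An f1 origin and remnants of a pBluescript-type lac/MCS region are also present. Genomic vector RNA is produced in packaging cells from a chimeric 5' end in which the CMV enhancer and promoter replace the U3 region of a truncated 5' LTR, making transcription Tat-independent. The vector carries the Ψ packaging signal with a gag fragment, the Rev response element for nuclear export, the cPPT/CTS to aid nuclear import, and a ΔU3 3' LTR, which leaves the integrated provirus without LTR promoter activity. An SV40 poly(A) signal and SV40 origin lie downstream of the 3' LTR.

The payload has two divergent expression units. An RNA polymerase III U6 promoter, oriented antisense to the viral genome, drives an 81 bp miR-223 decoy that was inserted through BsmBI sites destroyed during cloning. The catalogue lists this promoter as human U6, whereas the automated annotation matched it to mouse U6. The decoy itself is not annotated in the feature table; such transcripts present miRNA target sites that sequester the microRNA away from its natural targets. In the sense orientation, the human PGK promoter drives EGFP, followed by WPRE to enhance expression, so that transduced cells can be identified or sorted by fluorescence; there is no mammalian drug selection marker. The construct belongs to a set of microRNA sensor and decoy vectors developed for assessing microRNA activity and function.
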