Features (pLannotate 1.2.2; 29 found; start..end, strand, type, name):
      1..380     +  enhancer       CMV enhancer: human cytomegalovirus immediate early enhancer
    381..584     +  promoter       CMV promoter: human cytomegalovirus (CMV) immediate early promoter
    599..779     +  LTR            5' LTR (truncated): truncated 5' long terminal repeat (LTR) from HIV-1
    826..951     +  misc_feature   HIV-1 Ψ: packaging signal of human immunodeficiency virus type 1
    935..1298    +  CDS            HIV-1 gag (fragment): gag protein from human immunodeficiency virus 1; gag
   1444..1677    +  misc_feature   RRE: The Rev response element (RRE) of HIV-1 allows for Rev-dependent mRNA export from the nucleus to the cytoplasm.
   2054..2154    +  CDS            Rev (fragment): human immunodeficiency virus 1 (HIV-1) Rev protein; rev; enhances nuclear export of unspliced and incompletely spliced viral mRNAs
   2173..2290    +  misc_feature   cPPT/CTS: central polypurine tract and central termination sequence of HIV-1
   2310..2332    -  misc_feature   MCS (fragment): pBluescript multiple cloning site
   2452..2764    -  promoter       U6 promoter: RNA polymerase III promoter for mouse U6 snRNA (Das et al., 1988)
   2765..2788    -  misc_feature   MCS (fragment): pBluescript multiple cloning site
   2801..3311    +  promoter       hPGK promoter: human phosphoglycerate kinase 1 promoter
   3333..4052    +  CDS            EGFP: the original enhanced GFP (Yang et al., 1996) mammalian codon-optimized
   4068..4656    +  misc_feature   WPRE: woodchuck hepatitis virus posttranscriptional regulatory element
   4673..4741    +  CDS            nef (fragment): NEF_HV1Z2 - Experimental evidence at protein level: Swiss-Prot protein existence level 1. Extracellular Nef protein targets CD4(+) T-lymphocytes for apoptosis by interacting with CXCR4 surface receptors. From Human immunodeficiency virus type 1 group M subtype D (isolate Z2/CDC-Z34) (HIV-1).
   4743..4976    +  LTR            3' LTR (ΔU3): self-inactivating 3' long terminal repeat (LTR) from HIV-1
   5048..5169    +  polyA_signal   SV40 poly(A) signal: SV40 polyadenylation signal
   5209..5344    +  rep_origin     SV40 ori: SV40 origin of replication
   5365..5383    -  promoter       T7 promoter: promoter for bacteriophage T7 RNA polymerase
   5391..5546    +  CDS            lacZα (fragment): LacZα fragment of β-galactosidase; lacZ fragment
   5551..5979    +  rep_origin     f1 ori (sequence partly withheld): f1 bacteriophage origin of replication; arrow indicates direction of (+) strand synthesis
   6032..6136    +  promoter       AmpR promoter: bla
   6137..6997    +  CDS            AmpR: β-lactamase; bla; confers resistance to ampicillin, carbenicillin, and related antibiotics
   7168..7756    +  rep_origin     ori: high-copy-number ColE1/pMB1/pBR322/pUC origin of replication
   7939..8031    +  CDS            lacI (fragment): lac repressor; lacI; The lac repressor binds to the lac operator to inhibit transcription in E. coli. This inhibition can be relieved by adding lactose or isopropyl-β-D-thiogalactopyranoside (IPTG).
   8044..8065    +  protein_bind   CAP binding site: CAP binding activates transcription in the presence of cAMP. E. coli catabolite activator protein
   8080..8110    +  promoter       lac promoter: promoter for the E. coli lac operon
   8118..8134    +  protein_bind   lac operator: The lac repressor binds to the lac operator to inhibit transcription in E. coli. This inhibition can be relieved by adding lactose or isopropyl-β-D-thiogalactopyranoside (IPTG). lac repressor encoded by lacI
   8179..8197    +  promoter       T3 promoter: promoter for bacteriophage T3 RNA polymerase
>Addgene plasmid #46601 | AB.pCCL.sin.cPPT.U6.miR-223-Decoy.hPGK.GFP.WPRE | addgene full sequence | sequence record 330480 | Addgene NGS Result
GACATTGATTATTGACTAGTTATTAATAGTAATCAATTACGGGGTCATTAGTTCATAGCCCATATATGGA
GTTCCGCGTTACATAACTTACGGTAAATGGCCCGCCTGGCTGACCGCCCAACGACCCCCGCCCATTGACG
TCAATAATGACGTATGTTCCCATAGTAACGCCAATAGGGACTTTCCATTGACGTCAATGGGTGGAGTATT
TACGGTAAACTGCCCACTTGGCAGTACATCAAGTGTATCATATGCCAAGTACGCCCCCTATTGACGTCAA
TGACGGTAAATGGCCCGCCTGGCATTATGCCCAGTACATGACCTTATGGGACTTTCCTACTTGGCAGTAC
ATCTACGTATTAGTCATCGCTATTACCATGGTGATGCGGTTTTGGCAGTACATCAATGGGCGTGGATAGC
GGTTTGACTCACGGGGATTTCCAAGTCTCCACCCCATTGACGTCAATGGGAGTTTGTTTTGGCACCAAAA
TCAACGGGACTTTCCAAAATGTCGTAACAACTCCGCCCCATTGACGCAAATGGGCGGTAGGCGTGTACGG
TGGGAGGTCTATATAAGCAGAGCTCGTTTAGTGAACCGGGGTCTCTCTGGTTAGACCAGATCTGAGCCTG
GGAGCTCTCTGGCTAACTAGGGAACCCACTGCTTAAGCCTCAATAAAGCTTGCCTTGAGTGCTTCAAGTA
GTGTGTGCCCGTCTGTTGTGTGACTCTGGTAACTAGAGATCCCTCAGACCCTTTTAGTCAGTGTGGAAAA
TCTCTAGCAGTGGCGCCCGAACAGGGACTTGAAAGCGAAAGGGAAACCAGAGGAGCTCTCTCGACGCAGG
ACTCGGCTTGCTGAAGCGCGCACGGCAAGAGGCGAGGGGCGGCGACTGGTGAGTACGCCAAAAATTTTGA
CTAGCGGAGGCTAGAAGGAGAGAGATGGGTGCGAGAGCGTCAGTATTAAGCGGGGGAGAATTAGATCGCG
ATGGGAAAAAATTCGGTTAAGGCCAGGGGGAAAGAAAAAATATAAATTAAAACATATAGTATGGGCAAGC
AGGGAGCTAGAACGATTCGCAGTTAATCCTGGCCTGTTAGAAACATCAGAAGGCTGTAGACAAATACTGG
GACAGCTACAACCATCCCTTCAGACAGGATCAGAAGAACTTAGATCATTATATAATACAGTAGCAACCCT
CTATTGTGTGCATCAAAGGATAGAGATAAAAGACACCAAGGAAGCTTTAGACAAGATAGAGGAAGAGCAA
AACAAAAGTAAGACCACCGCACAGCAAGCGGCCGCTGATCTTCAGACCTGGAGGAGGAGATATGAGGGAC
AATTGGAGAAGTGAATTATATAAATATAAAGTAGTAAAAATTGAACCATTAGGAGTAGCACCCACCAAGG
CAAAGAGAAGAGTGGTGCAGAGAGAAAAAAGAGCAGTGGGAATAGGAGCTTTGTTCCTTGGGTTCTTGGG
AGCAGCAGGAAGCACTATGGGCGCAGCGTCAATGACGCTGACGGTACAGGCCAGACAATTATTGTCTGGT
ATAGTGCAGCAGCAGAACAATTTGCTGAGGGCTATTGAGGCGCAACAGCATCTGTTGCAACTCACAGTCT
GGGGCATCAAGCAGCTCCAGGCAAGAATCCTGGCTGTGGAAAGATACCTAAAGGATCAACAGCTCCTGGG
GATTTGGGGTTGCTCTGGAAAACTCATTTGCACCACTGCTGTGCCTTGGAATGCTAGTTGGAGTAATAAA
TCTCTGGAACAGATTTGGAATCACACGACCTGGATGGAGTGGGACAGAGAAATTAACAATTACACAAGCT
TAATACACTCCTTAATTGAAGAATCGCAAAACCAGCAAGAAAAGAATGAACAAGAATTATTGGAATTAGA
TAAATGGGCAAGTTTGTGGAATTGGTTTAACATAACAAATTGGCTGTGGTATATAAAATTATTCATAATG
ATAGTAGGAGGCTTGGTAGGTTTAAGAATAGTTTTTGCTGTACTTTCTATAGTGAATAGAGTTAGGCAGG
GATATTCACCATTATCGTTTCAGACCCACCTCCCAACCCCGAGGGGACCCGACAGGCCCGAAGGAATAGA
AGAAGAAGGTGGAGAGAGAGACAGAGACAGATCCATTCGATTAGTGAACGGATCTCGACGGTATCGGTTA
ACTTTTAAAAGAAAAGGGGGGATTGGGGGGTACAGTGCAGGGGAAAGAATAGTAGACATAATAGCAACAG
ACATACAAACTAAAGAATTACAAAAACAAATTACAAAAATTCAAAATTTTATCGATCACGAGACTAGCCT
CGAGAAGCTTGATATCGAATTCAAAAAAGACGGCGCTAGGATCATCTTGTGTCAGTTTCACAAATACCCC
AGTTGTATTCTGTGACCAGAATACTTGTGTCAGTTTCACAAATACCCCAGTTGATGATCCTAGCGCCGTC
AAACAAGGCTTTTCTCCAAGGGATATTTATAGTCTCAAAACACACAATTACTTTACAGTTAGGGTGAGTT
TCCTTTTGTGCTGTTTTTTAAAATAATAATTTAGTATTTGTATCTCTTATAGAAATCCAAGCCTATCATG
TAAAATGTAGCTAGTATTAAAAAGAACAGATTATCTGTCTTTTATCGCACATTAAGCCTCTATAGTTACT
AGGAAATATTATATGCAAATTAACCGGGGCAGGGGAGTAGCCGAGCTTCTCCCACAAGTCTGTGCGAGGG
GGCCGGCGCGGGCCTAGAGATGGCGGCGTCGGATGGATCCACTAGTTCTAGAGCGGCCATCGAATTCCAC
GGGGTTGGGGTTGCGCCTTTTCCAAGGCAGCCCTGGGTTTGCGCAGGGACGCGGCTGCTCTGGGCGTGGT
TCCGGGAAACGCAGCGGCGCCGACCCTGGGTCTCGCACATTCTTCACGTCCGTTCGCAGCGTCACCCGGA
TCTTCGCCGCTACCCTTGTGGGCCCCCCGGCGACGCTTCCTGCTCCGCCCCTAAGTCGGGAAGGTTCCTT
GCGGTTCGCGGCGTGCCGGACGTGACAAACGGAAGCCGCACGACTCACTAGTACCCTCGCAGACGGACAG
CGCCAGGGAGCAATGGCAGCGCGCCGACCGCGATGGGCTGTGGCCAATAGCGGCTGCTCAGCAGGGCGCG
CCGAGAGCAGCGGCCGGGAAGGGACGGTGCGGGAGGCGGGGTGTGGGGCGGTAGTGTGGGCCCTGTTCCT
GCCCGCGCGGTGTTCCGCATTCTGCAAGCCTCCGGAGCGCACGTCGGCAGTCGGCTCCCTCGTTGACCGA
ATCACCGACCTCTCTCCCCAGGGGGATCCACCGGTCGCCACCATGGTGAGCAAGGGCGAGGAGCTGTTCA
CCGGGGTGGTGCCCATCCTGGTCGAGCTGGACGGCGACGTAAACGGCCACAAGTTCAGCGTGTCCGGCGA
GGGCGAGGGCGATGCCACCTACGGCAAGCTGACCCTGAAGTTCATCTGCACCACCGGCAAGCTGCCCGTG
CCCTGGCCCACCCTCGTGACCACCCTGACCTACGGCGTGCAGTGCTTCAGCCGCTACCCCGACCACATGA
AGCAGCACGACTTCTTCAAGTCCGCCATGCCCGAAGGCTACGTCCAGGAGCGCACCATCTTCTTCAAGGA
CGACGGCAACTACAAGACCCGCGCCGAGGTGAAGTTCGAGGGCGACACCCTGGTGAACCGCATCGAGCTG
AAGGGCATCGACTTCAAGGAGGACGGCAACATCCTGGGGCACAAGCTGGAGTACAACTACAACAGCCACA
ACGTCTATATCATGGCCGACAAGCAGAAGAACGGCATCAAGGTGAACTTCAAGATCCGCCACAACATCGA
GGACGGCAGCGTGCAGCTCGCCGACCACTACCAGCAGAACACCCCCATCGGCGACGGCCCCGTGCTGCTG
CCCGACAACCACTACCTGAGCACCCAGTCCGCCCTGAGCAAAGACCCCAACGAGAAGCGCGATCACATGG
TCCTGCTGGAGTTCGTGACCGCCGCCGGGATCACTCTCGGCATGGACGAGCTGTACAAGTAAAGCGGCCG
CGTCGACAATCAACCTCTGGATTACAAAATTTGTGAAAGATTGACTGGTATTCTTAACTATGTTGCTCCT
TTTACGCTATGTGGATACGCTGCTTTAATGCCTTTGTATCATGCTATTGCTTCCCGTATGGCTTTCATTT
TCTCCTCCTTGTATAAATCCTGGTTGCTGTCTCTTTATGAGGAGTTGTGGCCCGTTGTCAGGCAACGTGG
CGTGGTGTGCACTGTGTTTGCTGACGCAACCCCCACTGGTTGGGGCATTGCCACCACCTGTCAGCTCCTT
TCCGGGACTTTCGCTTTCCCCCTCCCTATTGCCACGGCGGAACTCATCGCCGCCTGCCTTGCCCGCTGCT
GGACAGGGGCTCGGCTGTTGGGCACTGACAATTCCGTGGTGTTGTCGGGGAAGCTGACGTCCTTTCCATG
GCTGCTCGCCTGTGTTGCCACCTGGATTCTGCGCGGGACGTCCTTCTGCTACGTCCCTTCGGCCCTCAAT
CCAGCGGACCTTCCTTCCCGCGGCCTGCTGCCGGCTCTGCGGCCTCTTCCGCGTCTTCGCCTTCGCCCTC
AGACGAGTCGGATCTCCCTTTGGGCCGCCTCCCCGCCTGGAATTCGAGCTCGGTACCTTTAAGACCAATG
ACTTACAAGGCAGCTGTAGATCTTAGCCACTTTTTAAAAGAAAAGGGGGGACTGGAAGGGCTAATTCACT
CCCAACGAAGACAAGATCTGCTTTTTGCTTGTACTGGGTCTCTCTGGTTAGACCAGATCTGAGCCTGGGA
GCTCTCTGGCTAACTAGGGAACCCACTGCTTAAGCCTCAATAAAGCTTGCCTTGAGTGCTTCAAGTAGTG
TGTGCCCGTCTGTTGTGTGACTCTGGTAACTAGAGATCCCTCAGACCCTTTTAGTCAGTGTGGAAAATCT
CTAGCAGTAGTAGTTCATGTCATCTTATTATTCAGTATTTATAACTTGCAAAGAAATGAATATCAGAGAG
TGAGAGGAACTTGTTTATTGCAGCTTATAATGGTTACAAATAAAGCAATAGCATCACAAATTTCACAAAT
AAAGCATTTTTTTCACTGCATTCTAGTTGTGGTTTGTCCAAACTCATCAATGTATCTTATCATGTCTGGC
TCTAGCTATCCCGCCCCTAACTCCGCCCATCCCGCCCCTAACTCCGCCCAGTTCCGCCCATTCTCCGCCC
CATGGCTGACTAATTTTTTTTATTTATGCAGAGGCCGAGGCCGCCTCGGCCTCTGAGCTATTCCAGAAGT
AGTGAGGAGGCTTTTTTGGAGGCCTAGGGACGTACCCAATTCGCCCTATAGTGAGTCGTATTACGCGCGC
TCACTGGCCGTCGTTTTACAACGTCGTGACTGGGAAAACCCTGGCGTTACCCAACTTAATCGCCTTGCAG
CACATCCCCCTTTCGCCAGCTGGCGTAATAGCGAAGAGGCCCGCACCGATCGCCCTTCCCAACAGTTGCG
CAGCCTGAATGGCGAATGGG
[124 nt withheld, positions 5551-5674]
C
[91 nt withheld, positions 5676-5766]
A
[49 nt withheld, positions 5768-5816]
CCTTTGACGTTGGAGTCCACGTTCTTT
[37 nt withheld, positions 5844-5880]
ACCCTATCTCGGTCTATTCTTTTGATTTATAAGGGATTTTGCCGATTTCGGCCTATTGGTTAAAAAATGA
GCTGATTTAACAAAAATTTAACGCGAATTTTAACAAAATATTAACGCTTACAATTTAGGTGGCACTTTTC
GGGGAAATGTGCGCGGAACCCCTATTTGTTTATTTTTCTAAATACATTCAAATATGTATCCGCTCATGAG
ACAATAACCCTGATAAATGCTTCAATAATATTGAAAAAGGAAGAGTATGAGTATTCAACATTTCCGTGTC
GCCCTTATTCCCTTTTTTGCGGCATTTTGCCTTCCTGTTTTTGCTCACCCAGAAACGCTGGTGAAAGTAA
AAGATGCTGAAGATCAGTTGGGTGCACGAGTGGGTTACATCGAACTGGATCTCAACAGCGGTAAGATCCT
TGAGAGTTTTCGCCCCGAAGAACGTTTTCCAATGATGAGCACTTTTAAAGTTCTGCTATGTGGCGCGGTA
TTATCCCGTATTGACGCCGGGCAAGAGCAACTCGGTCGCCGCATACACTATTCTCAGAATGACTTGGTTG
AGTACTCACCAGTCACAGAAAAGCATCTTACGGATGGCATGACAGTAAGAGAATTATGCAGTGCTGCCAT
AACCATGAGTGATAACACTGCGGCCAACTTACTTCTGACAACGATCGGAGGACCGAAGGAGCTAACCGCT
TTTTTGCACAACATGGGGGATCATGTAACTCGCCTTGATCGTTGGGAACCGGAGCTGAATGAAGCCATAC
CAAACGACGAGCGTGACACCACGATGCCTGTAGCAATGGCAACAACGTTGCGCAAACTATTAACTGGCGA
ACTACTTACTCTAGCTTCCCGGCAACAATTAATAGACTGGATGGAGGCGGATAAAGTTGCAGGACCACTT
CTGCGCTCGGCCCTTCCGGCTGGCTGGTTTATTGCTGATAAATCTGGAGCCGGTGAGCGTGGGTCTCGCG
GTATCATTGCAGCACTGGGGCCAGATGGTAAGCCCTCCCGTATCGTAGTTATCTACACGACGGGGAGTCA
GGCAACTATGGATGAACGAAATAGACAGATCGCTGAGATAGGTGCCTCACTGATTAAGCATTGGTAACTG
TCAGACCAAGTTTACTCATATATACTTTAGATTGATTTAAAACTTCATTTTTAATTTAAAAGGATCTAGG
TGAAGATCCTTTTTGATAATCTCATGACCAAAATCCCTTAACGTGAGTTTTCGTTCCACTGAGCGTCAGA
CCCCGTAGAAAAGATCAAAGGATCTTCTTGAGATCCTTTTTTTCTGCGCGTAATCTGCTGCTTGCAAACA
AAAAAACCACCGCTACCAGCGGTGGTTTGTTTGCCGGATCAAGAGCTACCAACTCTTTTTCCGAAGGTAA
CTGGCTTCAGCAGAGCGCAGATACCAAATACTGTTCTTCTAGTGTAGCCGTAGTTAGGCCACCACTTCAA
GAACTCTGTAGCACCGCCTACATACCTCGCTCTGCTAATCCTGTTACCAGTGGCTGCTGCCAGTGGCGAT
AAGTCGTGTCTTACCGGGTTGGACTCAAGACGATAGTTACCGGATAAGGCGCAGCGGTCGGGCTGAACGG
GGGGTTCGTGCACACAGCCCAGCTTGGAGCGAACGACCTACACCGAACTGAGATACCTACAGCGTGAGCT
ATGAGAAAGCGCCACGCTTCCCGAAGGGAGAAAGGCGGACAGGTATCCGGTAAGCGGCAGGGTCGGAACA
GGAGAGCGCACGAGGGAGCTTCCAGGGGGAAACGCCTGGTATCTTTATAGTCCTGTCGGGTTTCGCCACC
TCTGACTTGAGCGTCGATTTTTGTGATGCTCGTCAGGGGGGCGGAGCCTATGGAAAAACGCCAGCAACGC
GGCCTTTTTACGGTTCCTGGCCTTTTGCTGGCCTTTTGCTCACATGTTCTTTCCTGCGTTATCCCCTGAT
TCTGTGGATAACCGTATTACCGCCTTTGAGTGAGCTGATACCGCTCGCCGCAGCCGAACGACCGGGCGCA
GCGAGTCAGTGAGCGAGGAAGCGGAAGAGCGCCCAATACGCAAACCGCCTCTCCCCGCGCGTTGGCCGAT
TCATTAATGCAGCTGGCACGACAGGTTTCCCGACTGGAAAGCGGGCAGTGAGCGCAACGCAATTAATGTG
AGTTAGCTCACTCATTAGGCACCCCAGGCTTTACACTTTATGCTTCCGGCTCGTATGTTGTGTGGAATTG
TGAGCGGATAACAATTTCACACAGGAAACAGCTATGACCATGATTACGCCAAGCGCGCAATTAACCCTCA
CTAAAGGGAACAAAAGCTGGAGCTGCAAGCTTGGCCATTGCATACGTTGTATCCATATCATAATATGTAC
ATTTATATTGGCTCATGTCCAACATTACCGCCATGTT
