>Addgene plasmid #46601 | AB.pCCL.sin.cPPT.U6.miR-223-Decoy.hPGK.GFP.WPRE | depositor partial sequence | sequence record 65905 | miR-223 Decoy
CATCAACTGGGGTATTTGTGAAACTGACACAAGTATTCTGGTCACAGAATACAACTGGGGTATTTGTGAA
ACTGACACAAG
