>Addgene plasmid #46601 | AB.pCCL.sin.cPPT.U6.miR-223-Decoy.hPGK.GFP.WPRE | addgene partial sequence | sequence record 66978 | pBluescript-SK 5'-tctagaactagtggatc-3'
CCGCGCCGGCCCCCTCGCACAGACTTGTGGGAGAAGCTCGGCTACTCCCCTGCCCCGGTTAATTTGCATA
TAATATTTCCTAGTAACTATAGAGGCTTAATGTGCGATAAAAGACAGATAATCTGTTCTTTTTAATACTA
GCTACATTTTACATGATAGGCTTGGATTTCTATAAGAGATACAAATACTAAATTATTATTTTAAAAAACA
GCACAAAAGGAAACTCACCCTAACTGTAAAGTAATTGTGTGTTTTGAGACTATAAATATCCCTTGGAGAA
AAGCCTTGTTTGACGGCGCTAGGATCATCAACTGGGGTATTTGTGAAACTGACACAAGTATTCTGGTCAC
AGAATACAACTGGGGTATTTGTGAAACTGACACAAGATGATCCTAGCGCCGTCTTTTTTGAATTCGATAT
CAAGCTTCTCGAGGCTAGTCTCGTGATCGATAAAATTTTGAATTTTTGTAATTTGTTTTTGTAATTCTTT
AGTTTGTATGTCTGTTGCTATTATGTCTACTATTCTTTCCCCTGCACTGTACCCCCCAATCCCCCCTTTT
CTTTTAAAAGTTAACCGAT
